Addgene plasmid #135919: pSPL3-ABCC8-27
Purpose: Encodes ABCC8 exon 27 wild type for the analysis of splicing variants
Depositing lab: Diana Valverde Pérez. Depositing organization: Universidad de Vigo. Publication: Characterization of rare ABCC8 variants identified in Spanish pulmonary arterial hypertension patients. Lago-Docampo M, Tenorio J, Hernandez-Gonzalez I, Perez-Olivares C, Escribano-Subias P, Pousada G, Baloira A, Arenas M, Lapunzina P, Valverde D. Sci Rep. 2020 Sep 15;10(1):15135. doi: 10.1038/s41598-020-72089-1. PubMed 32934261.
Backbone
  Vector backbone: pSPL3
  Backbone manufacturer: ThermoFisher
  Backbone size w/o insert (bp): 6031
  Total vector size (bp): 5423
  Modifications to backbone: We cut out 943 bp and inserted 353 from ABCC8
  Vector type: Mammalian Expression ; Exon trapping
Growth in bacteria
  Bacterial resistance: Ampicillin, 100 μg/mL
  Growth temperature: 37°C
  Growth strain: DH5alpha
  Copy number: High Copy
Gene/Insert
  Gene/Insert name: ATP-binding Cassette subfamily C member 8 (alt name: ABCC8)
  Species: H. sapiens (human)
  Insert size (bp): 351
  GenBank ID: NM_001351296.2
  Entrez Gene: ABCC8 (a.k.a. ABC36, HHF1, HI, HRINS, MRP8, PHHI, PNDM3, SUR, SUR1, SUR1delta2, TNDM2)
  Promoter: SV40
  Cloning method: Restriction Enzyme; 5′ cloning site XhoI (not destroyed); 3′ cloning site NheI (not destroyed)
  Sequencing primers: 5′ CTCGAGAAATTGGCAGAGGATGCCAGA; 3′ GCTAGCTAATCGGATCGGGGACACTG
Terms and licenses: Academic/Nonprofit Terms; Industry Terms: Not Available to Industry
How to cite: pSPL3-ABCC8-27 was a gift from Diana Valverde Pérez (Addgene plasmid # 135919 ; http://n2t.net/addgene:135919 ; RRID:Addgene_135919)
