[The description below was written by a language model from this plasmid's Addgene catalogue record and pLannotate feature annotations shown in this document.]
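Description:
pSPL3-ABCC8-27 is a splicing minigene built in the pSPL3 exon-trapping vector, a mammalian expression plasmid used to test how a cloned genomic fragment is spliced in transfected cells. It is propagated in E. coli through a high-copy ColE1/pUC-type origin and selected with ampicillin via the β-lactamase gene and its native promoter. The sequenced record is about 5.4 kb, in line with the catalogued total size. The stated backbone, excised and inserted lengths do not sum exactly to that figure, and the insert is given as both 351 and 353 bp.

The reporter unit is driven by the SV40 enhancer/early promoter, which spans the numbering origin of the sequence. It reads into a rabbit β-globin fragment, then a stretch of HIV-1 sequence annotated as vpu, env fragments, the Rev response element and a Rev fragment, followed by a further β-globin fragment. An SV40 polyadenylation signal lies next to the unit but is annotated on the opposite strand, alongside residual SV40 large T and VP1 fragments. In the pSPL3 design, the globin/HIV segments provide vector exons with a splice donor and acceptor flanking an intron, which contains the cloning site.

Here part of that intron was removed and replaced, between retained XhoI and NheI sites, with a human ABCC8 fragment carrying wild-type exon 27, presumably with flanking intronic sequence. The automated annotation does not label this insert. The gap between the vpu and env features is a plausible location for it, but the table does not confirm this.

The plasmid serves as the wild-type reference for analysing ABCC8 splicing variants. Its transcript pattern shows whether exon 27 is included between the vector exons, for comparison with mutant versions. The associated study concerned rare ABCC8 variants in pulmonary arterial hypertension patients.
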