Features (pLannotate 1.2.2; 14 found; start..end, strand, type, name):
     64..357     +  CDS            HBB1 (fragment): HBB_RABIT - Experimental evidence at protein level: Swiss-Prot protein existence level 1. Involved in oxygen transport from the lung to the various peripheral tissues. From Oryctolagus cuniculus (Rabbit).
    394..636     +  CDS            vpu: VPU_HV1B1 - Experimental evidence at protein level: Swiss-Prot protein existence level 1. Enhances virion budding by targeting host CD4 and Tetherin/BST2 to proteasome degradation. Degradation of CD4 prevents any unwanted premature interactions between viral Env and its host receptor CD4 in the endoplasmic reticulum. Degradation of antiretroviral protein Tetherin/BST2 is important for virion budding, as BST2 tethers new viral particles to the host cell membrane. Mechanistically, Vpu bridges either CD4 or BST2 to BTRC, a substrate recognition subunit of the Skp1/Cullin/F-box protein E3 ubiquiti
   1040..1285    +  CDS            env (fragment): ENV_HV1N5 - Experimental evidence at protein level: Swiss-Prot protein existence level 1. From Human immunodeficiency virus type 1 group M subtype B (isolate NY5) (HIV-1).
   1555..1788    +  misc_feature   RRE: The Rev response element (RRE) of HIV-1 allows for Rev-dependent mRNA export from the nucleus to the cytoplasm.
   2176..2249    +  CDS            Rev (fragment): human immunodeficiency virus 1 (HIV-1) Rev protein; rev; enhances nuclear export of unspliced and incompletely spliced viral mRNAs
   2251..2328    +  CDS            HBB (fragment): HBB_PONPY - Experimental evidence at transcript level: Swiss-Prot protein existence level 2. Involved in oxygen transport from the lung to the various peripheral tissues. From Pongo pygmaeus (Bornean orangutan).
   2332..2466    -  polyA_signal   SV40 poly(A) signal: SV40 polyadenylation signal
   2489..2572    -  CDS            large T antigen (fragment): large T antigen from SV40 (simian virus 40)
   2570..3112    -  CDS            VP1_SV40 (fragment): Experimental evidence at protein level: Swiss-Prot protein existence level 1. Forms an icosahedral capsid with a T=7 symmetry and a 40 nm diameter. The capsid is composed of 72 pentamers linked to each other by disulfide bonds and associated with VP2 or VP3 proteins. Binds to N- glycolylneuraminic analog of the ganglioside GM1 on the cell surface to provide virion attachment to target cell (PubMed:18353982). Once attached, the virion is internalized by caveolin-mediated endocytosis and traffics to the endoplasmic reticulum. Inside the endoplasmic reticulum, the protein folding machinery isomer
   3140..3244    +  promoter       AmpR promoter: bla
   3245..4105    +  CDS            AmpR: β-lactamase; bla; confers resistance to ampicillin, carbenicillin, and related antibiotics
   4276..4864    +  rep_origin     ori: high-copy-number ColE1/pMB1/pBR322/pUC origin of replication
   5047..5103    +  CDS            lacI (fragment): lac repressor; lacI; The lac repressor binds to the lac operator to inhibit transcription in E. coli. This inhibition can be relieved by adding lactose or isopropyl-β-D-thiogalactopyranoside (IPTG).
   5110..20      +  promoter       SV40 promoter (across the origin): SV40 enhancer and early promoter
>Addgene plasmid #135919 | pSPL3-ABCC8-27 | addgene full sequence | sequence record 269932 | Addgene NGS Result
GAGGCCTAGGCTTTTGCAAAAAGCTTGGACTGTGTTTACTTGCAATCCCCCAAAACAGACAGAATGGTGC
ATCTGTCCAGTGAGGAGAAGTCTGCGGTCACTGCCCTGTGGGGCAAGGTGAATGTGGAAGAAGTTGGTGG
TGAGGCCCTGGGCAGGCTGCTGGTTGTCTACCCATGGACCCAGAGGTTCTTCGAGTCCTTTGGGGACCTG
TCCTCTGCAAATGCTGTTATGAACAATCCTAAGGTGAAGGCTCATGGCAAGAAGGTGCTGGCTGCCTTCA
GTGAGGGTCTGAGTCACCTGGACAACCTCAAAGGCACCTTTGCTAAGCTGAGTGAACTGCACTGTGACAA
GCTGCACGCTCTAGAGTCGACCCAGCAGTAAGTAATACATGTAATGCAACCTATACAAATAGCAATAGTA
GCATTAGTAGTAGCAATAATAATAGCAATAGTTGTGTGGTCCATAGTAATCATAGAATATAGGAAAATAT
TAAGACAAAGAAAAATAGACAGGTTAATTGATAGACTAATAGAAAGAGCAGAAGACAGTGGCAATGAGAG
TGAAGGAGAAATATCAGCACTTGTGGAGATGGGGGTGGAGATGGGGCACCATGCTCCTTGGGATGTTGAT
GATCTGTAGTGCTACAGAAAAATTGTGGGTCACAGTCTATTATGGGGTAGGGATCACCAGAATTCTGGAG
CTCGAGAAATTGGCAGAGGATGCCAGACCCATGAATGACTCCAGAGACACTTACATGAAATAATTAACTA
TCTCATTCAGTAAACAGGAAGTAAATCAATGGACAAATGAGTAACTCTTCCTCTGGCTGCCTCTTAGGTT
TTTTGAGACCACGCCCCTTGGGAGCATCCTGAACAGATTTTCATCTGACTGTAACACCATCGACCAGGTA
CAGAGGACCGTGCCACACTATCCCCCCTTCCAGAGACACCTCGGACCCCTGGGGGCTTCTCCTGTCTGAG
GCTGGGTTCCCCAGATCAGGTGATCACAGCCCTCTGGGAAGAAGCCAGTGTCCCCGATCCGATTAGCTAG
CAAATTAAGAGAACAATTTGGAAATAATAAAACAATAATCTTTAAGCAATCCTCAGGAGGGGACCCAGAA
ATTGTAACGCACAGTTTTAATTGTGGAGGGGAATTTTTCTACTGTAATTCAACACAACTGTTTAATAGTA
CTTGGTTTAATAGTACTTGGAGTACTGAAGGGTCAAATAACACTGAAGGAAGTGACACAATCACACTCCC
ATGCAGAATAAAACAATTTATAAACATGTGGCAGGAAGTAGGAAAAGCAATGTATGCCCCTCCCATCAGC
GGACAAATTAGATGTTCATCAAATATTACAGGGCTGCTATTAACAAGAGATGGTGGTAATAACAACAATG
GGTCCGAGATCTTCAGACCTGGAGGAGGAGATATGAGGGACAATTGGAGAAGTGAATTATATAAATATAA
AGTAGTAAAAATTGAACCATTAGGAGTAGCACCCACCAAGGCAAAGAGAAGAGTGGTGCAGAGAGAAAAA
AGAGCAGTGGGAATAGGAGCTTTGTTCCTTGGGTTCTTGGGAGCAGCAGGAAGCACTATGGGCGCAGCGT
CAATGACGCTGACGGTACAGGCCAGACAATTATTGTCTGGTATAGTGCAGCAGCAGAACAATTTGCTGAG
GGCTATTGAGGCGCAACAGCATCTGTTGCAACTCACAGTCTGGGGCATCAAGCAGCTCCAGGCAAGAATC
CTGGCTGTGGAAAGATACCTAAAGGATCAACAGCTCCTGGGGATTTGGGGTTGCTCTGGAAAACTCATTT
GCACCACTGCTGTGCCTTGGAATGCTAGTTGGAGTAATAAATCTCTGGAACAGATTTGGAATCACACGAC
CTGGATGGAGTGGGACAGAGAAATTAACAATTACACAAGCTTAATACACTCCTTAATTGAAGAATCGCAA
AACCAGCAAGAAAAGAATGAACAAGAATTATTGGAATTAGATAAATGGGCAAGTTTGTGGAATTGGTTTA
ACATAACAAATTGGCTGTGGTATATAAAATTATTCATAATGATAGTAGGAGGCTTGGTAGGTTTAAGAAT
AGTTTTTGCTGTACTTTCTGTAGTGAATAGAGTTAGGCAGGGATATTCACCATTATCGTTTCAGACCTGG
AGATCTCCCGAGGGGACCCGACAGGCCCGAAGGAATAGAAGAAGAAGGTGGAGAGAGAGACAGAGACAGA
TCCATTCGACCAATTCACTCCTCAGGTGCAGGCTGCCTATCAGAAGGTGGTGGCTGGTGTGGCCAATGCC
CTGGCTCACAAATACCACTGAGATCCAGACATGATAAGATACATTGATGAGTTTGGACAAACCACAACTA
GAATGCAGTGAAAAAAATGCTTTATTTGTGAAATTTGTGATGCTATTGCTTTATTTGTAACCATTATAAG
CTGCAATAAACAAGTTAACAACAACAATTGCATTCATTTTATGTTTCAGGTTCAGGGGGAGGTGTGGGAG
GTTTTTTAAAGCAAGTAAAACCTCTACAAATGTGGTATGGCTGATTATGATCCCCAGGAAGCTCCTCTGT
GTCCTCATAAACCCTAACCTCCTCTACTTGAGAGGACATTCCAATCATAGGCTGCCCATCCACCCTCTGT
GTCCTCCTGTTAATTAGGTCACTTAACAAAAAGGAAATTGGGTAGGGGTTTTTCACAGACCGCTTTCTAA
GGGTAATTTTAAAATATCTGGGAAGTCCCTTCCACTGCTGTGTTCCAGAAGTGTTGGTAAACAGCCCACA
AATGTCAACAGCAGAAACATACAAGCTGTCAGCTTTGCACAAGGGCCCAACACCCTGCTCATCAAGAAGC
ACTGTGGTTGCTGTGTTAGTAATGTGCAAAACAGGAGGCACATTTTCCCCACCTGTGTAGGTTCCAAAAT
ATCTAGTGTTTTCATTTTTACTTGGATCAGGAACCCAGCACTCCACTGGATAAGCATTATCCTTATCCAA
AACAGCCTTGTGGTCAGTGTTCATCTGCTGACTGTCAACTGTAGCATTTTTTGGGGTTACAGTTTGAGCA
GGATATTTGGTCCTGTAGTTTGCTAACACACCCCAGGTGGCACTTTTCGGGGAAATGTGCGCGGAACCCC
TATTTGTTTATTTTTCTAAATACATTCAAATATGTATCCGCTCATGAGACAATAACCCTGATAAATGCTT
CAATAATATTGAAAAAGGAAGAGTATGAGTATTCAACATTTCCGTGTCGCCCTTATTCCCTTTTTTGCGG
CATTTTGCCTTCCTGTTTTTGCTCACCCAGAAACGCTGGTGAAAGTAAAAGATGCTGAAGATCAGTTGGG
TGCACGAGTGGGTTACATCGAACTGGATCTCAACAGCGGTAAGATCCTTGAGAGTTTTCGCCCCGAAGAA
CGTTTTCCAATGATGAGCACTTTTAAAGTTCTGCTATGTGGCGCGGTATTATCCCGTATTGACGCCGGGC
AAGAGCAACTCGGTCGCCGCATACACTATTCTCAGAATGACTTGGTTGAGTACTCACCAGTCACAGAAAA
GCATCTTACGGATGGCATGACAGTAAGAGAATTATGCAGTGCTGCCATAACCATGAGTGATAACACTGCG
GCCAACTTACTTCTGACAACGATCGGAGGACCGAAGGAGCTAACCGCTTTTTTGCACAACATGGGGGATC
ATGTAACTCGCCTTGATCGTTGGGAACCGGAGCTGAATGAAGCCATACCAAACGACGAGCGTGACACCAC
GATGCCTGTAGCAATGGCAACAACGTTGCGCAAACTATTAACTGGCGAACTACTTACTCTAGCTTCCCGG
CAACAATTAATAGACTGGATGGAGGCGGATAAAGTTGCAGGACCACTTCTGCGCTCGGCCCTTCCGGCTG
GCTGGTTTATTGCTGATAAATCTGGAGCCGGTGAGCGTGGGTCTCGCGGTATCATTGCAGCACTGGGGCC
AGATGGTAAGCCCTCCCGTATCGTAGTTATCTACACGACGGGGAGTCAGGCAACTATGGATGAACGAAAT
AGACAGATCGCTGAGATAGGTGCCTCACTGATTAAGCATTGGTAACTGTCAGACCAAGTTTACTCATATA
TACTTTAGATTGATTTAAAACTTCATTTTTAATTTAAAAGGATCTAGGTGAAGATCCTTTTTGATAATCT
CATGACCAAAATCCCTTAACGTGAGTTTTCGTTCCACTGAGCGTCAGACCCCGTAGAAAAGATCAAAGGA
TCTTCTTGAGATCCTTTTTTTCTGCGCGTAATCTGCTGCTTGCAAACAAAAAAACCACCGCTACCAGCGG
TGGTTTGTTTGCCGGATCAAGAGCTACCAACTCTTTTTCCGAAGGTAACTGGCTTCAGCAGAGCGCAGAT
ACCAAATACTGTTCTTCTAGTGTAGCCGTAGTTAGGCCACCACTTCAAGAACTCTGTAGCACCGCCTACA
TACCTCGCTCTGCTAATCCTGTTACCAGTGGCTGCTGCCAGTGGCGATAAGTCGTGTCTTACCGGGTTGG
ACTCAAGACGATAGTTACCGGATAAGGCGCAGCGGTCGGGCTGAACGGGGGGTTCGTGCACACAGCCCAG
CTTGGAGCGAACGACCTACACCGAACTGAGATACCTACAGCGTGAGCTATGAGAAAGCGCCACGCTTCCC
GAAGGGAGAAAGGCGGACAGGTATCCGGTAAGCGGCAGGGTCGGAACAGGAGAGCGCACGAGGGAGCTTC
CAGGGGGAAACGCCTGGTATCTTTATAGTCCTGTCGGGTTTCGCCACCTCTGACTTGAGCGTCGATTTTT
GTGATGCTCGTCAGGGGGGCGGAGCCTATGGAAAAACGCCAGCAACGCGGCCTTTTTACGGTTCCTGGCC
TTTTGCTGGCCTTTTGCTCACATGTTCTTTCCTGCGTTATCCCCTGATTCTGTGGATAACCGTATTACCG
CCTTTGAGTGAGCTGATACCGCTCGCCGCAGCCGAACGACCGAGCGCAGCGAGTCAGTGAGCGAGGAAGC
GGAAGAGCGCCCAATACGCAAACCGCCTCTCCCCGCGCGTTGGCCGATTCATTAATGCAGCTGTGGAATG
TGTGTCAGTTAGGGTGTGGAAAGTCCCCAGGCTCCCCAGCAGGCAGAAGTATGCAAAGCATGCATCTCAA
TTAGTCAGCAACCAGGTGTGGAAAGTCCCCAGGCTCCCCAGCAGGCAGAAGTATGCAAAGCATGCATCTC
AATTAGTCAGCAACCATAGTCCCGCCCCTAACTCCGCCCATCCCGCCCCTAACTCCGCCCAGTTCCGCCC
ATTCTCCGCCCCATGGCTGACTAATTTTTTTTATTTATGCAGAGGCCGAGGCCGCCTCGGCCTCTGAGCT
ATTCCAGAAGTAGTGAGGAGGCTTTTTTG
