>Addgene plasmid #135919 | pSPL3-ABCC8-27 | depositor partial sequence | sequence record 263375 | Inserted sequence
CTCGAGAAATTGGCAGAGGATGCCAGACCCATGAATGACTCCAGAGACACTTACATGAAATAATTAACTA
TCTCATTCAGTAAACAGGAAGTAAATCAATGGACAAATGAGTAACTCTTCCTCTGGCTGCCTCTTAGGTT
TTTTGAGACCACGCCCCTTGGGAGCATCCTGAACAGATTTTCATCTGACTGTAACACCATCGACCAGGTA
CAGAGGACCGTGCCACACTATCCCCCCTTCCAGAGACACCTCGGACCCCTGGGGGCTTCTCCTGTCTGAG
GCTGGGTTCCCCAGATCAGGTGATCACAGCCCTCTGGGAAGAAGCCAGTGTCCCCGATCCGATTAGCTAG
C
